Addgene plasmid #166488: PLKO.1-Cd155 shRNA2
Purpose: Mouse Cd155 RNAi
Depositing lab: Shuguo Sun. Depositing organization: Huazhong University of Science & Technology. Publication: Interferon-gamma induces tumor resistance to anti-PD-1 immunotherapy by promoting YAP phase separation. Yu M, Peng Z, Qin M, Liu Y, Wang J, Zhang C, Lin J, Dong T, Wang L, Li S, Yang Y, Xu S, Guo W, Zhang X, Shi M, Peng H, Luo X, Zhang H, Zhang L, Li Y, Yang XP, Sun S. Mol Cell. 2021 Feb 13. pii: S1097-2765(21)00010-1. doi: 10.1016/j.molcel.2021.01.010. PubMed 33606996.
Backbone
  Vector backbone: PLKO.2
  Vector type: Lentiviral
Growth in bacteria
  Bacterial resistance: Ampicillin, 100 μg/mL
  Growth temperature: 37°C
  Growth strain: NEB Stable
  Copy number: High Copy
Gene/Insert
  Gene/Insert name: shRNA for mouse Cd155
  gRNA/shRNA sequence: Unspecified
  Species: M. musculus (mouse)
  Entrez Gene: Pvr (a.k.a. 3830421F03Rik, CD155, D7Ertd458e, HVED, PVS, Taa1, Tage4, mE4, necl-5)
  Cloning method: Restriction Enzyme; 5′ cloning site Unknown (unknown if destroyed)
Terms and licenses: Academic/Nonprofit Terms; Industry Terms: Not Available to Industry
How to cite: PLKO.1-Cd155 shRNA2 was a gift from Shuguo Sun (Addgene plasmid # 166488 ; http://n2t.net/addgene:166488 ; RRID:Addgene_166488)
