[The description below was written by a language model from this plasmid's Addgene catalogue record and pLannotate feature annotations shown in this document.]
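Description:
PLKO.1-Cd155 shRNA2 is a lentiviral RNAi plasmid designed to knock down mouse Cd155, the product of the Pvr gene (also known as necl-5 or Tage4). The name points to the pLKO.1 family, although the catalogue entry lists the backbone as PLKO.2. The annotated 7,084-nt sequence shows the layout typical of these third-generation, self-inactivating transfer vectors. In bacteria it replicates from a high-copy ColE1/pUC-type origin and is selected with ampicillin through the bla gene. An f1 origin, SV40 origin and leftover lac, T7 and T3 elements are carried over from the parental cloning vector.

The viral portion starts with an RSV enhancer/promoter fused to a truncated HIV-1 5' LTR, which drives Tat-independent transcription of the genomic RNA in packaging cells. This is followed by the Ψ packaging signal with a partial gag sequence, and the Rev response element for Rev-dependent nuclear export. A human U6 RNA polymerase III promoter then expresses the short hairpin RNA. The hairpin itself is not annotated and its sequence is listed as unspecified, but it presumably lies in the gap between U6 and the cPPT/CTS element, which aids nuclear import of the reverse-transcribed genome. Downstream, a human PGK promoter drives puromycin N-acetyltransferase, so transduced mammalian cells can be selected with puromycin. The cassette ends in a ΔU3 3' LTR, which inactivates the LTR promoter after integration, followed by an SV40 polyadenylation signal.

Virus production requires packaging and envelope functions supplied in trans. The construct is intended for stable silencing of Cd155 in mouse cells, and the associated publication concerns interferon-gamma-induced tumor resistance to anti-PD-1 immunotherapy. The "shRNA2" label suggests it is one of several hairpins against this gene.
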