Features (pLannotate 1.2.2; 25 found; start..end, strand, type, name):
    529..1128    +  CDS            PuroR: puromycin N-acetyltransferase; pac from Streptomyces alboniger; confers resistance to puromycin
   1171..1254    +  CDS            nef (fragment): NEF_HV1Z2 - Experimental evidence at protein level: Swiss-Prot protein existence level 1. Extracellular Nef protein targets CD4(+) T-lymphocytes for apoptosis by interacting with CXCR4 surface receptors. From Human immunodeficiency virus type 1 group M subtype D (isolate Z2/CDC-Z34) (HIV-1).
   1256..1489    +  LTR            3' LTR (ΔU3): self-inactivating 3' long terminal repeat (LTR) from HIV-1
   1561..1682    +  polyA_signal   SV40 poly(A) signal: SV40 polyadenylation signal
   1722..1857    +  rep_origin     SV40 ori: SV40 origin of replication
   1878..1896    -  promoter       T7 promoter: promoter for bacteriophage T7 RNA polymerase
   1904..2059    +  CDS            lacZα (fragment): LacZα fragment of β-galactosidase; lacZ fragment
   2064..2492    +  rep_origin     f1 ori (sequence partly withheld): f1 bacteriophage origin of replication; arrow indicates direction of (+) strand synthesis
   2545..2649    +  promoter       AmpR promoter: bla
   2650..3510    +  CDS            AmpR: β-lactamase; bla; confers resistance to ampicillin, carbenicillin, and related antibiotics
   3681..4269    +  rep_origin     ori: high-copy-number ColE1/pMB1/pBR322/pUC origin of replication
   4452..4544    +  CDS            lacI (fragment): lac repressor; lacI; The lac repressor binds to the lac operator to inhibit transcription in E. coli. This inhibition can be relieved by adding lactose or isopropyl-β-D-thiogalactopyranoside (IPTG).
   4557..4578    +  protein_bind   CAP binding site: CAP binding activates transcription in the presence of cAMP. E. coli catabolite activator protein
   4593..4623    +  promoter       lac promoter: promoter for the E. coli lac operon
   4631..4647    +  protein_bind   lac operator: The lac repressor binds to the lac operator to inhibit transcription in E. coli. This inhibition can be relieved by adding lactose or isopropyl-β-D-thiogalactopyranoside (IPTG). lac repressor encoded by lacI
   4692..4710    +  promoter       T3 promoter: promoter for bacteriophage T3 RNA polymerase
   4738..4964    +  promoter       RSV promoter: Rous sarcoma virus enhancer/promoter
   4965..5145    +  LTR            5' LTR (truncated): truncated 5' long terminal repeat (LTR) from HIV-1
   5192..5317    +  misc_feature   HIV-1 Ψ: packaging signal of human immunodeficiency virus type 1
   5301..5664    +  CDS            HIV-1 gag (fragment): gag protein from human immunodeficiency virus 1; gag
   5810..6043    +  misc_feature   RRE: The Rev response element (RRE) of HIV-1 allows for Rev-dependent mRNA export from the nucleus to the cytoplasm.
   6420..6520    +  CDS            Rev (fragment): human immunodeficiency virus 1 (HIV-1) Rev protein; rev; enhances nuclear export of unspliced and incompletely spliced viral mRNAs
   6570..6810    +  promoter       U6 promoter: RNA polymerase III promoter for human U6 snRNA
   6915..7032    +  misc_feature   cPPT/CTS: central polypurine tract and central termination sequence of HIV-1
   7081..507     +  promoter       hPGK promoter (across the origin): human phosphoglycerate kinase 1 promoter
>Addgene plasmid #166488 | PLKO.1-Cd155 shRNA2 | addgene full sequence | sequence record 329663 | Addgene NGS Result
TTGGGGTTGCGCCTTTTCCAAGGCAGCCCTGGGTTTGCGCAGGGACGCGGCTGCTCTGGGCGTGGTTCCG
GGAAACGCAGCGGCGCCGACCCTGGGTCTCGCACATTCTTCACGTCCGTTCGCAGCGTCACCCGGATCTT
CGCCGCTACCCTTGTGGGCCCCCCGGCGACGCTTCCTGCTCCGCCCCTAAGTCGGGAAGGTTCCTTGCGG
TTCGCGGCGTGCCGGACGTGACAAACGGAAGCCGCACGTCTCACTAGTACCCTCGCAGACGGACAGCGCC
AGGGAGCAATGGCAGCGCGCCGACCGCGATGGGCTGTGGCCAATAGCGGCTGCTCAGCAGGGCGCGCCGA
GAGCAGCGGCCGGGAAGGGGCGGTGCGGGAGGCGGGGTGTGGGGCGGTAGTGTGGGCCCTGTTCCTGCCC
GCGCGGTGTTCCGCATTCTGCAAGCCTCCGGAGCGCACGTCGGCAGTCGGCTCCCTCGTTGACCGAATCA
CCGACCTCTCTCCCCAGGGGGATCCACCGGAGCTTACCATGACCGAGTACAAGCCCACGGTGCGCCTCGC
CACCCGCGACGACGTCCCCAGGGCCGTACGCACCCTCGCCGCCGCGTTCGCCGACTACCCCGCCACGCGC
CACACCGTCGATCCGGACCGCCACATCGAGCGGGTCACCGAGCTGCAAGAACTCTTCCTCACGCGCGTCG
GGCTCGACATCGGCAAGGTGTGGGTCGCGGACGACGGCGCCGCGGTGGCGGTCTGGACCACGCCGGAGAG
CGTCGAAGCGGGGGCGGTGTTCGCCGAGATCGGCCCGCGCATGGCCGAGTTGAGCGGTTCCCGGCTGGCC
GCGCAGCAACAGATGGAAGGCCTCCTGGCGCCGCACCGGCCCAAGGAGCCCGCGTGGTTCCTGGCCACCG
TCGGCGTCTCGCCCGACCACCAGGGCAAGGGTCTGGGCAGCGCCGTCGTGCTCCCCGGAGTGGAGGCGGC
CGAGCGCGCCGGGGTGCCCGCCTTCCTGGAGACCTCCGCGCCCCGCAACCTCCCCTTCTACGAGCGGCTC
GGCTTCACCGTCACCGCCGACGTCGAGGTGCCCGAAGGACCGCGCACCTGGTGCATGACCCGCAAGCCCG
GTGCCTGACGCCCGCCCCACGACCCGCAGCGCCCGACCGAAAGGAGCGCACGACCCCATGCATCGGTACC
TTTAAGACCAATGACTTACAAGGCAGCTGTAGATCTTAGCCACTTTTTAAAAGAAAAGGGGGGACTGGAA
GGGCTAATTCACTCCCAACGAAGACAAGATCTGCTTTTTGCTTGTACTGGGTCTCTCTGGTTAGACCAGA
TCTGAGCCTGGGAGCTCTCTGGCTAACTAGGGAACCCACTGCTTAAGCCTCAATAAAGCTTGCCTTGAGT
GCTTCAAGTAGTGTGTGCCCGTCTGTTGTGTGACTCTGGTAACTAGAGATCCCTCAGACCCTTTTAGTCA
GTGTGGAAAATCTCTAGCAGTAGTAGTTCATGTCATCTTATTATTCAGTATTTATAACTTGCAAAGAAAT
GAATATCAGAGAGTGAGAGGAACTTGTTTATTGCAGCTTATAATGGTTACAAATAAAGCAATAGCATCAC
AAATTTCACAAATAAAGCATTTTTTTCACTGCATTCTAGTTGTGGTTTGTCCAAACTCATCAATGTATCT
TATCATGTCTGGCTCTAGCTATCCCGCCCCTAACTCCGCCCATCCCGCCCCTAACTCCGCCCAGTTCCGC
CCATTCTCCGCCCCATGGCTGACTAATTTTTTTTATTTATGCAGAGGCCGAGGCCGCCTCGGCCTCTGAG
CTATTCCAGAAGTAGTGAGGAGGCTTTTTTGGAGGCCTAGGGACGTACCCAATTCGCCCTATAGTGAGTC
GTATTACGCGCGCTCACTGGCCGTCGTTTTACAACGTCGTGACTGGGAAAACCCTGGCGTTACCCAACTT
AATCGCCTTGCAGCACATCCCCCTTTCGCCAGCTGGCGTAATAGCGAAGAGGCCCGCACCGATCGCCCTT
CCCAACAGTTGCGCAGCCTGAATGGCGAATGGG
[124 nt withheld, positions 2064-2187]
C
[91 nt withheld, positions 2189-2279]
A
[49 nt withheld, positions 2281-2329]
CCTTTGACGTTGGAGTCCACGTTCTTT
[37 nt withheld, positions 2357-2393]
ACCCTATCTCGGTCTATTCTTTTGATTTATAAGGGATTTTGCCGATTTCGGCCTATTGGTTAAAAAATGA
GCTGATTTAACAAAAATTTAACGCGAATTTTAACAAAATATTAACGCTTACAATTTAGGTGGCACTTTTC
GGGGAAATGTGCGCGGAACCCCTATTTGTTTATTTTTCTAAATACATTCAAATATGTATCCGCTCATGAG
ACAATAACCCTGATAAATGCTTCAATAATATTGAAAAAGGAAGAGTATGAGTATTCAACATTTCCGTGTC
GCCCTTATTCCCTTTTTTGCGGCATTTTGCCTTCCTGTTTTTGCTCACCCAGAAACGCTGGTGAAAGTAA
AAGATGCTGAAGATCAGTTGGGTGCACGAGTGGGTTACATCGAACTGGATCTCAACAGCGGTAAGATCCT
TGAGAGTTTTCGCCCCGAAGAACGTTTTCCAATGATGAGCACTTTTAAAGTTCTGCTATGTGGCGCGGTA
TTATCCCGTATTGACGCCGGGCAAGAGCAACTCGGTCGCCGCATACACTATTCTCAGAATGACTTGGTTG
AGTACTCACCAGTCACAGAAAAGCATCTTACGGATGGCATGACAGTAAGAGAATTATGCAGTGCTGCCAT
AACCATGAGTGATAACACTGCGGCCAACTTACTTCTGACAACGATCGGAGGACCGAAGGAGCTAACCGCT
TTTTTGCACAACATGGGGGATCATGTAACTCGCCTTGATCGTTGGGAACCGGAGCTGAATGAAGCCATAC
CAAACGACGAGCGTGACACCACGATGCCTGTAGCAATGGCAACAACGTTGCGCAAACTATTAACTGGCGA
ACTACTTACTCTAGCTTCCCGGCAACAATTAATAGACTGGATGGAGGCGGATAAAGTTGCAGGACCACTT
CTGCGCTCGGCCCTTCCGGCTGGCTGGTTTATTGCTGATAAATCTGGAGCCGGTGAGCGTGGGTCTCGCG
GTATCATTGCAGCACTGGGGCCAGATGGTAAGCCCTCCCGTATCGTAGTTATCTACACGACGGGGAGTCA
GGCAACTATGGATGAACGAAATAGACAGATCGCTGAGATAGGTGCCTCACTGATTAAGCATTGGTAACTG
TCAGACCAAGTTTACTCATATATACTTTAGATTGATTTAAAACTTCATTTTTAATTTAAAAGGATCTAGG
TGAAGATCCTTTTTGATAATCTCATGACCAAAATCCCTTAACGTGAGTTTTCGTTCCACTGAGCGTCAGA
CCCCGTAGAAAAGATCAAAGGATCTTCTTGAGATCCTTTTTTTCTGCGCGTAATCTGCTGCTTGCAAACA
AAAAAACCACCGCTACCAGCGGTGGTTTGTTTGCCGGATCAAGAGCTACCAACTCTTTTTCCGAAGGTAA
CTGGCTTCAGCAGAGCGCAGATACCAAATACTGTTCTTCTAGTGTAGCCGTAGTTAGGCCACCACTTCAA
GAACTCTGTAGCACCGCCTACATACCTCGCTCTGCTAATCCTGTTACCAGTGGCTGCTGCCAGTGGCGAT
AAGTCGTGTCTTACCGGGTTGGACTCAAGACGATAGTTACCGGATAAGGCGCAGCGGTCGGGCTGAACGG
GGGGTTCGTGCACACAGCCCAGCTTGGAGCGAACGACCTACACCGAACTGAGATACCTACAGCGTGAGCT
ATGAGAAAGCGCCACGCTTCCCGAAGGGAGAAAGGCGGACAGGTATCCGGTAAGCGGCAGGGTCGGAACA
GGAGAGCGCACGAGGGAGCTTCCAGGGGGAAACGCCTGGTATCTTTATAGTCCTGTCGGGTTTCGCCACC
TCTGACTTGAGCGTCGATTTTTGTGATGCTCGTCAGGGGGGCGGAGCCTATGGAAAAACGCCAGCAACGC
GGCCTTTTTACGGTTCCTGGCCTTTTGCTGGCCTTTTGCTCACATGTTCTTTCCTGCGTTATCCCCTGAT
TCTGTGGATAACCGTATTACCGCCTTTGAGTGAGCTGATACCGCTCGCCGCAGCCGAACGACCGAGCGCA
GCGAGTCAGTGAGCGAGGAAGCGGAAGAGCGCCCAATACGCAAACCGCCTCTCCCCGCGCGTTGGCCGAT
TCATTAATGCAGCTGGCACGACAGGTTTCCCGACTGGAAAGCGGGCAGTGAGCGCAACGCAATTAATGTG
AGTTAGCTCACTCATTAGGCACCCCAGGCTTTACACTTTATGCTTCCGGCTCGTATGTTGTGTGGAATTG
TGAGCGGATAACAATTTCACACAGGAAACAGCTATGACCATGATTACGCCAAGCGCGCAATTAACCCTCA
CTAAAGGGAACAAAAGCTGGAGCTGCAAGCTTAATGTAGTCTTATGCAATACTCTTGTAGTCTTGCAACA
TGGTAACGATGAGTTAGCAACATGCCTTACAAGGAGAGAAAAAGCACCGTGCATGCCGATTGGTGGAAGT
AAGGTGGTACGATCGTGCCTTATTAGGAAGGCAACAGACGGGTCTGACATGGATTGGACGAACCACTGAA
TTGCCGCATTGCAGAGATATTGTATTTAAGTGCCTAGCTCGATACATAAACGGGTCTCTCTGGTTAGACC
AGATCTGAGCCTGGGAGCTCTCTGGCTAACTAGGGAACCCACTGCTTAAGCCTCAATAAAGCTTGCCTTG
AGTGCTTCAAGTAGTGTGTGCCCGTCTGTTGTGTGACTCTGGTAACTAGAGATCCCTCAGACCCTTTTAG
TCAGTGTGGAAAATCTCTAGCAGTGGCGCCCGAACAGGGACTTGAAAGCGAAAGGGAAACCAGAGGAGCT
CTCTCGACGCAGGACTCGGCTTGCTGAAGCGCGCACGGCAAGAGGCGAGGGGCGGCGACTGGTGAGTACG
CCAAAAATTTTGACTAGCGGAGGCTAGAAGGAGAGAGATGGGTGCGAGAGCGTCAGTATTAAGCGGGGGA
GAATTAGATCGCGATGGGAAAAAATTCGGTTAAGGCCAGGGGGAAAGAAAAAATATAAATTAAAACATAT
AGTATGGGCAAGCAGGGAGCTAGAACGATTCGCAGTTAATCCTGGCCTGTTAGAAACATCAGAAGGCTGT
AGACAAATACTGGGACAGCTACAACCATCCCTTCAGACAGGATCAGAAGAACTTAGATCATTATATAATA
CAGTAGCAACCCTCTATTGTGTGCATCAAAGGATAGAGATAAAAGACACCAAGGAAGCTTTAGACAAGAT
AGAGGAAGAGCAAAACAAAAGTAAGACCACCGCACAGCAAGCGGCCGCTGATCTTCAGACCTGGAGGAGG
AGATATGAGGGACAATTGGAGAAGTGAATTATATAAATATAAAGTAGTAAAAATTGAACCATTAGGAGTA
GCACCCACCAAGGCAAAGAGAAGAGTGGTGCAGAGAGAAAAAAGAGCAGTGGGAATAGGAGCTTTGTTCC
TTGGGTTCTTGGGAGCAGCAGGAAGCACTATGGGCGCAGCGTCAATGACGCTGACGGTACAGGCCAGACA
ATTATTGTCTGGTATAGTGCAGCAGCAGAACAATTTGCTGAGGGCTATTGAGGCGCAACAGCATCTGTTG
CAACTCACAGTCTGGGGCATCAAGCAGCTCCAGGCAAGAATCCTGGCTGTGGAAAGATACCTAAAGGATC
AACAGCTCCTGGGGATTTGGGGTTGCTCTGGAAAACTCATTTGCACCACTGCTGTGCCTTGGAATGCTAG
TTGGAGTAATAAATCTCTGGAACAGATTTGGAATCACACGACCTGGATGGAGTGGGACAGAGAAATTAAC
AATTACACAAGCTTAATACACTCCTTAATTGAAGAATCGCAAAACCAGCAAGAAAAGAATGAACAAGAAT
TATTGGAATTAGATAAATGGGCAAGTTTGTGGAATTGGTTTAACATAACAAATTGGCTGTGGTATATAAA
ATTATTCATAATGATAGTAGGAGGCTTGGTAGGTTTAAGAATAGTTTTTGCTGTACTTTCTATAGTGAAT
AGAGTTAGGCAGGGATATTCACCATTATCGTTTCAGACCCACCTCCCAACCCCGAGGGGACCCGACAGGC
CCGAAGGAATAGAAGAAGAAGGTGGAGAGAGAGACAGAGACAGATCCATTCGATTAGTGAACGGATCTCG
ACGGTATCGATCACGAGACTAGCCTCGAGCGGCCGCCCCCTTCACCGAGGGCCTATTTCCCATGATTCCT
TCATATTTGCATATACGATACAAGGCTGTTAGAGAGATAATTGGAATTAATTTGACTGTAAACACAAAGA
TATTAGTACAAAATACGTGACGTAGAAAGTAATAATTTCTTGGGTAGTTTGCAGTTTTAAAATTATGTTT
TAAAATGGACTATCATATGCTTACCGTAACTTGAAAGTATTTCGATTTCTTGGCTTTATATATCTTGTGG
AAAGGACGAAACACCGGTGGAACCCTACTCTCATAAATCTCGAGATTTATGAGAGTAGGGTTCCATTTTT
GAATTCTCGACCTCGAGACAAATGGCAGTATTCATCCACAATTTTAAAAGAAAAGGGGGGATTGGGGGGT
ACAGTGCAGGGGAAAGAATAGTAGACATAATAGCAACAGACATACAAACTAAAGAATTACAAAAACAAAT
TACAAAAATTCAAAATTTTCGGGTTTATTACAGGGACAGCAGAGATCCACTTTGGCCGCGGCTCGAGGGG
G
